Addgene plasmid #226623: pCKC014
Purpose: pLenti wt hTdT template for library 3
Depositing lab: Chang Liu. Depositing organization: University of California, Irvine. Publication: A massively parallel in vivo assay of TdT mutants yields variants with altered nucleotide insertion biases. Carlson CK, Loveless TB, Milisavljevic M, Kelly PI, Mills JH, Tyo KEJ, Liu CC. bioRxiv [Preprint]. 2024 Jun 11:2024.06.11.598561. doi: 10.1101/2024.06.11.598561. PubMed 38915690.
Backbone
  Vector backbone: pLenti CMV Blast Dest (Addgene #17451)
  Backbone size w/o insert (bp): 8100
  Modifications to backbone: Ampicillin resistance gene was replaced with kanamycin resistance, the CMV promoter sequence was extended, and a a pPGK-sfGFP-P2A-puroR cassette was added
  Vector type: Mammalian Expression, Lentiviral, Synthetic Biology
  Selectable markers: Puromycin
Growth in bacteria
  Bacterial resistance: Kanamycin, 50 μg/mL
  Growth temperature: 30°C
  Growth strain: NEB Stable
  Copy number: Unknown
Gene/Insert
  Gene/Insert name: Terminal deoxynucleotidyl transferase (alt name: TdT)
  Species: H. sapiens (human)
  Insert size (bp): 2167
  Entrez Gene: DNTT (a.k.a. TDT)
  Promoter: CMV
  Cloning method: Gibson Cloning
  Sequencing primers: 5′ CMV Forward (Invitrogen, CGCAAATGGGCGGTAGGCGTG)
Resource information
  A portion of this plasmid was derived from a plasmid made by: Chang Liu's lab (Addgene plasmid #126450)
Terms and licenses: Academic/Nonprofit Terms; Industry Terms: Not Available to Industry
Depositor comments: This plasmid has also been grown in Invitrogen One Shot Stbl3 chemically competent E. coli. Please visit https://doi.org/10.1101/2024.06.11.598561 for bioRxiv preprint.
How to cite: pCKC014 was a gift from Chang Liu (Addgene plasmid # 226623 ; http://n2t.net/addgene:226623 ; RRID:Addgene_226623)
