[The description below was written by a language model from this plasmid's Addgene catalogue record and pLannotate feature annotations shown in this document.]
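Description:
pCKC014 is a lentiviral transfer plasmid for mammalian expression of wild-type human terminal deoxynucleotidyl transferase (TdT, gene DNTT). It is built on the pLenti CMV Blast Dest backbone and is recorded as the wild-type template for "library 3" in a study that screened TdT mutants in cells for altered nucleotide insertion biases. The depositor replaced the backbone's ampicillin resistance gene with a kanamycin marker. The feature table agrees, showing a Tn5 aminoglycoside phosphotransferase (NeoR/KanR) driven by the bla promoter next to a high-copy ColE1/pUC origin. An f1 origin, an SV40 origin and lac/T3/T7 remnants from the parental cloning vector are also present. The sequenced plasmid is about 10.3 kb.

The viral portion has the layout typical of third-generation lentiviral vectors. An RSV promoter drives a truncated HIV-1 5' LTR, followed by the Ψ packaging signal with a gag fragment, the RRE for Rev-dependent export of the genomic RNA, and the cPPT/CTS. A second truncated LTR and an SV40 poly(A) signal close the genome. Between the LTRs, an extended CMV enhancer/promoter drives the DNTT coding sequence, with a WPRE downstream to boost transcript stability and expression. Behind this sits an added cassette in which the mouse PGK promoter expresses superfolder GFP joined to puromycin N-acetyltransferase, through a P2A peptide according to the depositor. Transduced cells can therefore be tracked by fluorescence and selected with puromycin from a single transcript. The blasticidin marker implied by the backbone name is not annotated, and puromycin is the only mammalian selection listed. The plasmid serves as the parental scaffold for building TdT variant libraries and as a wild-type reference for stable delivery into mammalian cells.
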