Features (pLannotate 1.2.2; 32 found; start..end, strand, type, name):
    462..695     -  misc_feature   RRE: The Rev response element (RRE) of HIV-1 allows for Rev-dependent mRNA export from the nucleus to the cytoplasm.
    841..1204    -  CDS            HIV-1 gag (fragment): gag protein from human immunodeficiency virus 1; gag
   1188..1313    -  misc_feature   HIV-1 Ψ: packaging signal of human immunodeficiency virus type 1
   1360..1540    -  LTR            5' LTR (truncated): truncated 5' long terminal repeat (LTR) from HIV-1
   1541..1767    -  promoter       RSV promoter: Rous sarcoma virus enhancer/promoter
   1795..1813    -  promoter       T3 promoter: promoter for bacteriophage T3 RNA polymerase
   1858..1874    -  protein_bind   lac operator: The lac repressor binds to the lac operator to inhibit transcription in E. coli. This inhibition can be relieved by adding lactose or isopropyl-β-D-thiogalactopyranoside (IPTG). lac repressor encoded by lacI
   1882..1912    -  promoter       lac promoter: promoter for the E. coli lac operon
   1927..1948    -  protein_bind   CAP binding site: CAP binding activates transcription in the presence of cAMP. E. coli catabolite activator protein
   1961..2053    -  CDS            lacI (fragment): lac repressor; lacI; The lac repressor binds to the lac operator to inhibit transcription in E. coli. This inhibition can be relieved by adding lactose or isopropyl-β-D-thiogalactopyranoside (IPTG).
   2236..2824    -  rep_origin     ori: high-copy-number ColE1/pMB1/pBR322/pUC origin of replication
   2995..3789    -  CDS            NeoR/KanR: aminoglycoside phosphotransferase from Tn5; aph(3')-II (or nptII); confers resistance to neomycin, kanamycin, and G418 (Geneticin®)
   3790..3853    -  promoter       AmpR promoter: bla
   3947..4375    -  rep_origin     f1 ori (sequence partly withheld): f1 bacteriophage origin of replication; arrow indicates direction of (+) strand synthesis
   4380..4535    -  CDS            lacZα (fragment): LacZα fragment of β-galactosidase; lacZ fragment
   4543..4561    +  promoter       T7 promoter: promoter for bacteriophage T7 RNA polymerase
   4582..4717    -  rep_origin     SV40 ori: SV40 origin of replication
   4757..4878    -  polyA_signal   SV40 poly(A) signal: SV40 polyadenylation signal
   4950..5130    -  LTR            5' LTR (truncated): truncated 5' long terminal repeat (LTR) from HIV-1
   5116..5253    -  CDS            nef (fragment): NEF_HV1LA - Experimental evidence at protein level: Swiss-Prot protein existence level 1. Extracellular Nef protein targets CD4(+) T-lymphocytes for apoptosis by interacting with CXCR4 surface receptors. From Human immunodeficiency virus type 1 group M subtype B (isolate Lai) (HIV-1).
   5270..5869    -  CDS            PuroR: puromycin N-acetyltransferase; pac from Streptomyces alboniger; confers resistance to puromycin
   5930..6643    -  CDS            superfolder GFP: GFP variant that folds robustly even when fused to poorly folded proteins (Pédelacq et al., 2006)
   6670..7169    -  promoter       PGK promoter: mouse phosphoglycerate kinase 1 promoter
   7268..7856    -  misc_feature   WPRE: woodchuck hepatitis virus posttranscriptional regulatory element
   7861..9387    -  CDS            DNTT: TDT_HUMAN - Also known as TDT From Homo sapiens (Human).
   9423..9441    -  promoter       T7 promoter: promoter for bacteriophage T7 RNA polymerase
   9457..9490    -  LTR            5' LTR (truncated) (fragment): truncated 5' long terminal repeat (LTR) from HIV-1
   9486..9689    -  promoter       CMV promoter: human cytomegalovirus (CMV) immediate early promoter
   9690..9993    -  enhancer       CMV enhancer: human cytomegalovirus immediate early enhancer
  10068..10096   -  enhancer       CMV enhancer (fragment): human cytomegalovirus immediate early enhancer
  10110..10226   -  misc_feature   cPPT/CTS: central polypurine tract and central termination sequence of HIV-1
  10245..85      -  CDS            Rev (fragment) (across the origin): human immunodeficiency virus 1 (HIV-1) Rev protein; rev; enhances nuclear export of unspliced and incompletely spliced viral mRNAs
>Addgene plasmid #226623 | pCKC014 | addgene full sequence | sequence record 450095 | Addgene NGS Result
GAATGGATCTGTCTCTGTCTCTCTCTCCACCTTCTTCTTCTATTCCTTCGGGCCTGTCGGGTCCCCTCGG
GGTTGGGAGGTGGGTCTGAAACGATAATGGTGAATATCCCTGCCTAACTCTATTCACTATAGAAAGTACA
GCAAAAACTATTCTTAAACCTACCAAGCCTCCTACTATCATTATGAATAATTTTATATACCACAGCCAAT
TTGTTATGTTAAACCAATTCCACAAACTTGCCCATTTATCTAATTCCAATAATTCTTGTTCATTCTTTTC
TTGCTGGTTTTGCGATTCTTCAATTAAGGAGTGTATTAAGCTTGTGTAATTGTTAATTTCTCTGTCCCAC
TCCATCCAGGTCGTGTGATTCCAAATCTGTTCCAGAGATTTATTACTCCAACTAGCATTCCAAGGCACAG
CAGTGGTGCAAATGAGTTTTCCAGAGCAACCCCAAATCCCCAGGAGCTGTTGATCCTTTAGGTATCTTTC
CACAGCCAGGATTCTTGCCTGGAGCTGCTTGATGCCCCAGACTGTGAGTTGCAACAGATGCTGTTGCGCC
TCAATAGCCCTCAGCAAATTGTTCTGCTGCTGCACTATACCAGACAATAATTGTCTGGCCTGTACCGTCA
GCGTCATTGACGCTGCGCCCATAGTGCTTCCTGCTGCTCCCAAGAACCCAAGGAACAAAGCTCCTATTCC
CACTGCTCTTTTTTCTCTCTGCACCACTCTTCTCTTTGCCTTGGTGGGTGCTACTCCTAATGGTTCAATT
TTTACTACTTTATATTTATATAATTCACTTCTCCAATTGTCCCTCATATCTCCTCCTCCAGGTCTGAAGA
TCAGCGGCCGCTTGCTGTGCGGTGGTCTTACTTTTGTTTTGCTCTTCCTCTATCTTGTCTAAAGCTTCCT
TGGTGTCTTTTATCTCTATCCTTTGATGCACACAATAGAGGGTTGCTACTGTATTATATAATGATCTAAG
TTCTTCTGATCCTGTCTGAAGGGATGGTTGTAGCTGTCCCAGTATTTGTCTACAGCCTTCTGATGTTTCT
AACAGGCCAGGATTAACTGCGAATCGTTCTAGCTCCCTGCTTGCCCATACTATATGTTTTAATTTATATT
TTTTCTTTCCCCCTGGCCTTAACCGAATTTTTTCCCATCGCGATCTAATTCTCCCCCGCTTAATACTGAC
GCTCTCGCACCCATCTCTCTCCTTCTAGCCTCCGCTAGTCAAAATTTTTGGCGTACTCACCAGTCGCCGC
CCCTCGCCTCTTGCCGTGCGCGCTTCAGCAAGCCGAGTCCTGCGTCGAGAGAGCTCCTCTGGTTTCCCTT
TCGCTTTCAAGTCCCTGTTCGGGCGCCACTGCTAGAGATTTTCCACACTGACTAAAAGGGTCTGAGGGAT
CTCTAGTTACCAGAGTCACACAACAGACGGGCACACACTACTTGAAGCACTCAAGGCAAGCTTTATTGAG
GCTTAAGCAGTGGGTTCCCTAGTTAGCCAGAGAGCTCCCAGGCTCAGATCTGGTCTAACCAGAGAGACCC
GTTTATGTATCGAGCTAGGCACTTAAATACAATATCTCTGCAATGCGGCAATTCAGTGGTTCGTCCAATC
CATGTCAGACCCGTCTGTTGCCTTCCTAATAAGGCACGATCGTACCACCTTACTTCCACCAATCGGCATG
CACGGTGCTTTTTCTCTCCTTGTAAGGCATGTTGCTAACTCATCGTTACCATGTTGCAAGACTACAAGAG
TATTGCATAAGACTACATTAAGCTTGCAGCTCCAGCTTTTGTTCCCTTTAGTGAGGGTTAATTGCGCGCT
TGGCGTAATCATGGTCATAGCTGTTTCCTGTGTGAAATTGTTATCCGCTCACAATTCCACACAACATACG
AGCCGGAAGCATAAAGTGTAAAGCCTGGGGTGCCTAATGAGTGAGCTAACTCACATTAATTGCGTTGCGC
TCACTGCCCGCTTTCCAGTCGGGAAACCTGTCGTGCCAGCTGCATTAATGAATCGGCCAACGCGCGGGGA
GAGGCGGTTTGCGTATTGGGCGCTCTTCCGCTTCCTCGCTCACTGACTCGCTGCGCTCGGTCGTTCGGCT
GCGGCGAGCGGTATCAGCTCACTCAAAGGCGGTAATACGGTTATCCACAGAATCAGGGGATAACGCAGGA
AAGAACATGTGAGCAAAAGGCCAGCAAAAGGCCAGGAACCGTAAAAAGGCCGCGTTGCTGGCGTTTTTCC
ATAGGCTCCGCCCCCCTGACGAGCATCACAAAAATCGACGCTCAAGTCAGAGGTGGCGAAACCCGACAGG
ACTATAAAGATACCAGGCGTTTCCCCCTGGAAGCTCCCTCGTGCGCTCTCCTGTTCCGACCCTGCCGCTT
ACCGGATACCTGTCCGCCTTTCTCCCTTCGGGAAGCGTGGCGCTTTCTCATAGCTCACGCTGTAGGTATC
TCAGTTCGGTGTAGGTCGTTCGCTCCAAGCTGGGCTGTGTGCACGAACCCCCCGTTCAGCCCGACCGCTG
CGCCTTATCCGGTAACTATCGTCTTGAGTCCAACCCGGTAAGACACGACTTATCGCCACTGGCAGCAGCC
ACTGGTAACAGGATTAGCAGAGCGAGGTATGTAGGCGGTGCTACAGAGTTCTTGAAGTGGTGGCCTAACT
ACGGCTACACTAGAAGAACAGTATTTGGTATCTGCGCTCTGCTGAAGCCAGTTACCTTCGGAAAAAGAGT
TGGTAGCTCTTGATCCGGCAAACAAACCACCGCTGGTAGCGGTGGTTTTTTTGTTTGCAAGCAGCAGATT
ACGCGCAGAAAAAAAGGATCTCAAGAAGATCCTTTGATCTTTTCTACGGGGTCTGACGCTCAGTGGAACG
AAAACTCACGTTAAGGGATTTTGGTCATGAGATTATCAAAAAGGATCTTCACCTAGATCCTTTTAAATTA
AAAATGAAGTTTTAAATCAATCTAAAGTATATATGAGTAAACTTGGTCTGACAGTCAGAAGAACTCGTCA
AGAAGGCGATAGAAGGCGATGCGCTGCGAATCGGGAGCGGCGATACCGTAAAGCACGAGGAAGCGGTCAG
CCCATTCGCCGCCAAGCTCTTCAGCAATATCACGGGTAGCCAACGCTATGTCCTGATAGCGGTCCGCCAC
ACCCAGCCGGCCACAGTCGATGAATCCAGAAAAGCGGCCATTTTCCACCATGATATTCGGCAAGCAGGCA
TCGCCATGGGTCACGACGAGATCCTCGCCGTCGGGCATGCTCGCCTTGAGCCTGGCGAACAGTTCGGCTG
GCGCGAGCCCCTGATGCTCTTCGTCCAGATCATCCTGATCGACAAGACCGGCTTCCATCCGAGTACGTGC
TCGCTCGATGCGATGTTTCGCTTGGTGGTCGAATGGGCAAGTAGCCGGATCAAGCGTATGCAGCCGCCGC
ATTGCATCAGCCATGATGGATACTTTCTCGGCAGGAGCAAGGTGAGATGACAGGAGATCCTGCCCCGGCA
CTTCGCCCAATAGCAGCCAGTCCCTTCCCGCTTCAGTGACAACGTCGAGCACAGCTGCGCAAGGAACGCC
CGTCGTGGCCAGCCACGATAGCCGCGCTGCCTCGTCTTGCAGTTCATTCAGGGCACCGGACAGGTCGGTC
TTGACAAAAAGAACCGGGCGCCCCTGCGCTGACAGACGGAACACGGCGGCATCAGAGCAGCCGATTGTCT
GTTGTGCCCAGTCATAGCCGAATAGCCTCTCCACCCAAGCGGCCGGAGAACCAGCGTGCAATCCATCTTG
TTCAATCATACTCTTCCTTTTTCAATATTATTGAAGCATTTATCAGGGTTATTGTCTCATGAGCGGATAC
ATATTTAAATGTATTTAGAAAAATAAACAAATAGGGGTTCCGCGCACATTTCCCCGAAAAGTGCCACCTA
AATTGTAAGCGTTAATATTTTGTTAAAATTCGCGTTAAATTTTTGTTAAATCAGCTCATTTTTTAACCAA
TAGGCCGAAATCGGCAAAATCCCTTATAAATCAAAAGAATAGACCGAGATAGGGT
[37 nt withheld, positions 4046-4082]
AAAGAACGTGGACTCCAACGTCAAAGG
[49 nt withheld, positions 4110-4158]
T
[91 nt withheld, positions 4160-4250]
G
[124 nt withheld, positions 4252-4375]
CCCATTCGCCATTCAGGCTGCGCAACTGTTGGGAAGGGCGATCGGTGCGGGCCTCTTCGCTATTACGCCA
GCTGGCGAAAGGGGGATGTGCTGCAAGGCGATTAAGTTGGGTAACGCCAGGGTTTTCCCAGTCACGACGT
TGTAAAACGACGGCCAGTGAGCGCGCGTAATACGACTCACTATAGGGCGAATTGGGTACGTCCCTAGGCC
TCCAAAAAAGCCTCCTCACTACTTCTGGAATAGCTCAGAGGCCGAGGCGGCCTCGGCCTCTGCATAAATA
AAAAAAATTAGTCAGCCATGGGGCGGAGAATGGGCGGAACTGGGCGGAGTTAGGGGCGGGATGGGCGGAG
TTAGGGGCGGGATAGCTAGAGCCAGACATGATAAGATACATTGATGAGTTTGGACAAACCACAACTAGAA
TGCAGTGAAAAAAATGCTTTATTTGTGAAATTTGTGATGCTATTGCTTTATTTGTAACCATTATAAGCTG
CAATAAACAAGTTCCTCTCACTCTCTGATATTCATTTCTTTGCAAGTTATAAATACTGAATAATAAGATG
ACATGAACTACTACTGCTAGAGATTTTCCACACTGACTAAAAGGGTCTGAGGGATCTCTAGTTACCAGAG
TCACACAACAGACGGGCACACACTACTTGAAGCACTCAAGGCAAGCTTTATTGAGGCTTAAGCAGTGGGT
TCCCTAGTTAGCCAGAGAGCTCCCAGGCTCAGATCTGGTCTAACCAGAGAGACCCAGTACAAGCAAAAAG
CAGATCTTGTCTTCGTTGGGAGTGAGCTAGCCCTTCCAGTCCCCCCTTTTCTTTTAAAAAGTGGCTAAGA
TCTACAGCTGCCTTGTAAGTCATTGGTCTTAAAGGTACCGAGCTCGAATTGTGCTCAGGCACCGGGCTTG
CGGGTCATGCACCAGGTGCGCGGTCCTTCGGGCACCTCGACGTCGGCGGTGACGGTGAAGCCGAGCCGCT
CGTAGAAGGGGAGGTTGCGGGGCGCGGAGGTCTCCAGGAAGGCGGGCACCCCGGCGCGCTCGGCCGCCTC
CACTCCGGGGAGCACGACGGCGCTGCCCAGACCCTTGCCCTGGTGGTCGGGCGAGACTCCGACGGTGGCC
AGGAACCACGCGGGCTCCTTGGGCCGGTGCGGCGCCAGGAGGCCTTCCATCTGTTGCTGCGCGGCCAGCC
GGGAACCGCTCAACTCGGCCATGCGCGGGCCGATCTCGGCGAACACCGCCCCCGCTTCGACGCTCTCCGG
CGTGGTCCAGACCGCCACCGCGGCGCCGTCGTCCGCGACCCACACCTTGCCGATGTCGAGCCCGACGCGC
GTGAGGAAGAGTTCTTGCAGCTCGGTGACCCGCTCGATGTGGCGGTCCGGGTCGACGGTGTGGCGCGTGG
CGGGGTAGTCGGCGAACGCGGCGGCGAGGGTGCGTACGGCCCGGGGGACGTCGTCGCGGGTGGCGAGGCG
CACCGTGGGCTTGTACTCGGTCATGGGGCCGGGGTTCTCCTCCACGTCGCCGGCCTGCTTCAGCAGGGAG
AAGTTGGTGGCGCCTTTGTACAGTTCATCCATACCATGCGTGATGCCCGCTGCGGTTACGAACTCCAGCA
GAACCATATGATCGCGTTTCTCGTTCGGATCTTTAGACAGAACGCTTTGCGTGCTCAGATAGTGATTGTC
TGGCAGCAGAACAGGACCATCACCGATTGGAGTGTTTTGCTGGTAGTGATCAGCCAGCTGCACGCTGCCA
TCCTCCACGTTGTGGCGAATTTTAAAATTCGCTTTAATGCCATTTTTTTGTTTATCGGCGGTGATGTAAA
CATTGTGGCTGTTAAAATTGTATTCCAGCTTATGGCCCAGGATATTGCCGTCCTCTTTAAAGTCAATGCC
TTTCAGCTCAATGCGGTTTACCAGGGTATCGCCTTCAAATTTCACTTCCGCACGCGTTTTGTACGTGCCG
TCATCCTTAAAGGAAATCGTGCGTTCCTGCACATAGCCTTCCGGCATGGCGGACTTGAAGAAGTCATGCT
GCTTCATATGGTCCGGATAACGAGCAAAGCACTGAACACCATAAGTCAGCGTCGTTACCAGAGTCGGCCA
AGGAACCGGCAGTTTACCAGTAGTACAGATGAACTTCAGCGTCAGTTTACCATTAGTTGCGTCACCTTCA
CCCTCGCCACGCACGGAAAACTTATGACCGTTGACATCACCATCCAGTTCCACCAGAATAGGGACGACAC
CAGTGAACAGCTCTTCGCCTTTACGCATGGTGGCGACCGGTAGCGCTACCAGGTCGAAAGGCCCGGAGAT
GAGGAAGAGGAGAACAGCGCGGCAGACGTGCGCTTTTGAAGCGTGCAGAATGCCGGGCCTCCGGAGGACC
TTCGGGCGCCCGCCCCGCCCCTGAGCCCGCCCCTGAGCCCGCCCCCGGACCCACCCCTTCCCAGCCTCTG
AGCCCAGAAAGCGAAGGAGCAAAGCTGCTATTGGCCGCTGCCCCAAAGGCCTACCCGCTTCCATTGCTCA
GCGGTGCTGTCCATCTGCACGAGACTAGTGATACGTGCTACTTCCATTTGTCACGTCCTGCACGACGCGA
GCTGCGGGGCGGGGGGGAACTTCCTGACTAGGGGAGGAGTAGAAGGTGGCGCGAAGGGGCCACCAAAGAA
CGGAGCCGGTTGGCGCCTACCGGTGGATGTGGAATGTGTGCGAGGCCAGAGGCCACTTGTGTAGCGCCAA
GTGCCCAGCGGGGCTGCTAAAGCGCATGCTCCAGACTGCCTTGGGAAAAGCGCCTCCCCTACCCGGTAGA
TGCATGGCGGTAATACGGTTATCCACGCGGCCGCCTAATAGATCCCTTCCTTTCCTCTGCCCTCACGTGC
TCAGTCTGGGCCGGATCCCCAGGCGGGGAGGCGGCCCAAAGGGAGATCCGACTCGTCTGAGGGCGAAGGC
GAAGACGCGGAAGAGGCCGCAGAGCCGGCAGCAGGCCGCGGGAAGGAAGGTCCGCTGGATTGAGGGCCGA
AGGGACGTAGCAGAAGGACGTCCCGCGCAGAATCCAGGTGGCAACACAGGCGAGCAGCCATGGAAAGGAC
GTCAGCTTCCCCGACAACACCACGGAATTGTCAGTGCCCAACAGCCGAGCCCCTGTCCAGCAGCGGGCAA
GGCAGGCGGCGATGAGTTCCGCCGTGGCAATAGGGAGGGGGAAAGCGAAAGTCCCGGAAAGGAGCTGACA
GGTGGTGGCAATGCCCCAACCAGTGGGGGTTGCGTCAGCAAACACAGTGCACACCACGCCACGTTGCCTG
ACAACGGGCCACAACTCCTCATAAAGAGACAGCAACCAGGATTTATACAAGGAGGAGAAAATGAAAGCCA
TACGGGAAGCAATAGCATGATACAAAGGCATTAAAGCAGCGTATCCACATAGCGTAAAAGGAGCAACATA
GTTAAGAATACCAGTCAATCTTTCACAAATTTTGTAATCCAGAGGTTGATTGCTAGGCATTTCTTTCCCA
CGGTTCAATATAATCCAATCCCAGATGCGCAAAAATTTCTTCTTCACTTTCTGCTTTGAGGAATATCCTC
TTGGTCTTGTCATATAAAGCATGGTTATCCAGAATCATCTTCCGCTCATGTGTGGCATAGCGCCGGAGGT
CTCTCTCAAACTGCCGGGATCCAGTCCATCCCAACAGGGCAAAGGCACGACGCTCGTAGGGGCACAGAAC
TAAATCCACACGGATGGCCTTCCAGGTCTTTCCTTCCTGCCAGCTGGACTGGTCACTGTCCACTCTTTGA
CGAGGCAATTTGAAAATCAGAAAGCACTTTTGAAAATGATCCAAAGCATCAACCTTCCTGCTAGGCAACC
TGAGCTTTTCAAATGTTGACTCCACAAGGTCATAATATAAAAGTAATCCCTTCTTTTCCCATAAGTTCAT
CACTTTCTGTAAAAGTTGCTCTTCATCCTCTGTTGATCCTGGGCTGGTAATTAAAAAATCTACATCATGC
CCCATCTTCTTACCCCTCCGGAACCCTCCTGTCATGGTGACGAAAGCATCCGGAAGAAATGCCCAGACAG
CCTCTTTAACCAGCACACTGACGGCCTCTGCTTCTGCCCTGGTCACACAGCTGACAAGGTCTTCATAATA
CAGAAATCCTGCTTTCTGCATTCGTGTAAATTTCAGGCTTTTGTCCGACCTTACTTTACTCAGAGTTCTG
AAACCCATCCTGAACCACTTCTCAGAAGTCTTCAGCCCCACTCCAAATACAGAAGTAAAGAGTTTGAAGG
ATTGATATCGTTCATCATTTAACACAGCTTTAACTTCAGAACTTTCTCCATCTTCAATAATCTCCTCTAT
GATACCCTTCACCTTGGACCCCAGGCAGGGAATTCCTTCTGTGTCCTTCATACTGATGATTGTGAATGGC
AGAGATTTCAATACAGAAGCTGCTCTCATAAATGTCACACAGGAGTCTTCATTTTCTCTAAACTCACAGT
TTTCAGCCAGTATATCAAAGGCATCCGTGAATATCTGGTTACAGTTGTTTAAAGTGGTTCTTCTCTGACA
CGCATACTGGGAGATCTTTTGTACAGCAATTGGTGGAGTCTTCGGGGGGCCTGGGTTGGTGCTATCTGAA
TAGTCTCTTCTCACAACAAGCTGGTGTTTTCCTGTCATTTCCACCGGTTTCCCTGCTCCTATGCATTCGA
TCAGCCAGGAGACATCGAGGAGCTCTGGTTGTGAGCTGACTTGTACTTTCTGTGCTTGAAGCCACTCCAG
AACATCCGAACCCGAGTTGTTCTCTGCTACAATGTGGGTGACAGAATCACTGAGCTCATTTTCAACCCTG
AACCCTTTCCTGCGGGCCAGCTCCATGAGGAACGCTCTGCGGGTGGTTCCCATTTTCTTCTCCAAAATGA
AGACGACCAAATCTTGAAATTTGATGTCTTGAGGAGAGGAGGCCATCAAGGCACCCGTCTGCCGGGGTCT
CTTCTTCCGAGGGCTCAAGTGGGACGCTCGTGGTGGGTCCATGGTGGCGACCGGTAGCGCTAGCCAGCTT
GGGTCTCCCTATAGTGAGTCGTATTAATTTCGATAAGCCAGTAAGCAGTGGGTTCTCTAGTTAGCCAGAG
AGCTCTGCTTATATAGACCTCCCACCGTACACGCCTACCGCCCATTTGCGTCAATGGGGCGGAGTTGTTA
CGACATTTTGGAAAGTCCCGTTGATTTTGGTGCCAAAACAAACTCCCATTGACGTCAATGGGGTGGAGAC
TTGGAAATCCCCGTGAGTCAAACCGCTATCCACGCCCATTGATGTACTGCCAAAACCGCATCACCATGGT
AATAGCGATGACTAATACGTAGATGTACTGCCAAGTAGGAAAGTCCCATAAGGTCATGTACTGGGCATAA
TGCCAGGCGGGCCATTTACCGTCATTGACGTCAATAGGGGGCGTACTTGGCATATGATACACTTGATGTA
CTGCCAAGTGGGCAGTTTACCGTAAATACTCCACCCATTGACGTCAATGGAAAGTCCCTATTGGCGTTAC
TATGGGAACATACGTCATTATTGACGTCAATGGGCGGGGGTCGTTGGGCGGTCAGCCAGGCGGGCCATTT
ACCGTAAGTTATGTAACGCGGAACTCCATATATGGGCTATGAACTAATGACCCCGTAATTGATTACTATT
AATAACTAGTCAATAATCAATGTTACCGTAAGTTATGTAACGCGGAACTCCCAAGCTTATCGATAAAATT
TTGAATTTTGTAATTTGTTTTTGTAATTCTTTAGTTTGTATGTCTGTTGCTATTATGTCTACTATTCTTT
CCCCTGCACTGTACCCCCCAATCCCCCCTTTTCTTTTAAAAGTTAACCGATACCGTCGAGATCCGTTCAC
TAATC
